Addgene plasmid #61051: DR274-eGFP sgRNA
Purpose: for generation of a eGFP specific sgRNA from a T7 promoter
Depositing lab: Filippo Del Bene. Depositing organization: Institut Curie. Publication: Highly efficient CRISPR/Cas9-mediated knock-in in zebrafish by homology-independent DNA repair. Auer TO, Duroure K, De Cian A, Concordet JP, Del Bene F. Genome Res. 2014 Jan;24(1):142-53. doi: 10.1101/gr.161638.113. Epub 2013 Oct 31. PubMed 24179142.
Backbone
  Vector backbone: DR274
  Backbone manufacturer: Joung Lab, Addgene plasmid # 42250
  Vector type: CRISPR
Growth in bacteria
  Bacterial resistance: Kanamycin, 50 μg/mL
  Growth temperature: 37°C
  Growth strain: DH5alpha
  Copy number: Unknown
Gene/Insert
  Gene/Insert name: EGFP sgRNA
  Species: Synthetic
  Promoter: T7
  Cloning method: Unknown
  Sequencing primers: 5′ M13
Terms and licenses: Academic/Nonprofit Terms; Industry Terms: Not Available to Industry
Depositor comments: eGFP sgRNA = GGCGAGGGCGATGCCACCTA
How to cite: DR274-eGFP sgRNA was a gift from Filippo Del Bene (Addgene plasmid # 61051 ; http://n2t.net/addgene:61051 ; RRID:Addgene_61051)
