[The description below was written by a language model from this plasmid's Addgene catalogue record and pLannotate feature annotations shown in this document.]
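Description:
DR274-eGFP sgRNA is a small (about 2.1 kb) bacterial plasmid that serves as a template for in vitro transcription of a single guide RNA directed against the eGFP coding sequence. It is built on the DR274 sgRNA expression backbone and is classified as a CRISPR vector. It is propagated in E. coli through a high-copy ColE1/pUC-type origin of replication and selected with kanamycin. Resistance comes from an aminoglycoside phosphotransferase gene driven by the cat promoter. Several short transcription terminators (tonB, T7Te and a partial T3Te) flank the resistance cassette and origin, insulating the backbone elements from one another. A residual lacZα fragment is also annotated.

The functional payload is a compact cassette on the reverse strand. A bacteriophage T7 promoter is followed directly by a 20-nucleotide synthetic targeting sequence, which is fused to the Streptococcus pyogenes Cas9 guide RNA scaffold. The automated annotation labels the 20-nt spacer as a fragment of an mVenus-derived BiFC protein. This simply reflects its sequence identity with GFP-family coding sequences and is consistent with it being the eGFP-targeting protospacer rather than a translated element. The plasmid carries no Cas9 gene and no eukaryotic promoter, so the guide is meant to be made with T7 RNA polymerase and supplied together with a separate source of Cas9.

According to the record, the construct was deposited in connection with work on CRISPR/Cas9-mediated, homology-independent knock-in in zebrafish. An eGFP-specific guide of this kind can be used to cleave eGFP sequences in transgenic lines or donor constructs.
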