Features (pLannotate 1.2.2; 10 found; start..end, strand, type, name):
      5..22      -  CDS            lacZα (fragment): LacZα fragment of β-galactosidase; lacZ fragment
    204..279     -  misc_RNA       gRNA scaffold: guide RNA scaffold for the Streptococcus pyogenes CRISPR/Cas9 system
    280..299     -  CDS            VN155(I152L) (fragment): improved N-terminal fragment of mVenus for use in bimolecular fluorescence complementation (BiFC) (Kodama and Hu, 2010)
    298..316     -  promoter       T7 promoter: promoter for bacteriophage T7 RNA polymerase
    509..540     +  terminator     tonB terminator: bidirectional E. coli tonB-P14 transcription terminator
    541..643     +  promoter       cat promoter: promoter of the E. coli cat gene encoding chloramphenicol acetyltransferase
    644..1459    +  CDS            KanR: aminoglycoside phosphotransferase; aph(3')-Ia; confers resistance to kanamycin in bacteria or G418 (Geneticin®) in eukaryotes
   1483..1510    +  terminator     T7Te terminator: phage T7 early transcription terminator
   1522..2109    -  rep_origin     ori: high-copy-number ColE1/pMB1/pBR322/pUC origin of replication
   2131..6       -  terminator     T3Te terminator (fragment) (across the origin): phage T3 early transcription terminator
>Addgene plasmid #61051 | DR274-eGFP sgRNA | depositor full sequence | sequence record 98933 | DR274-eGFP sgRNA sequence 2144 bps
CCCGTGTAAAACGACGGCCAGTTTATCTAGTCAGCTTGATTCTAGCTGATCGTGGACCGGAAGGTGAGCC
AGTGAGTTGATTGCAGTCCAGTTACGCTGGAGTCTGAGGCTCGTCCTGAATGATATGCGACCGCCGGAGG
GTTGCGTTTGAGACGGGCGACAGATCCAGTCGCGCTGCTCTCGTCGATCCAAGCTTTTTAAAAGCACCGA
CTCGGTGCCACTTTTTCAAGTTGATAACGGACTAGCCTTATTTTAACTTGCTATTTCTAGCTCTAAAACT
AGGTGGCATCGCCCTCGCCTATAGTGAGTCGTATTAGCTAGCGGTGCGAGCGGATCGAGCAGTGTCGATC
ACTACTGGACCGCGAGCTGTGCTGCGACCCGTGATCTTACGGCATTATACGTATGATCGGTCCACGATCA
GCTAGATTATCTAGTCAGCTTGATGTCATAGCTGTTTCCTGAGGCTCAATACTGACCATTTAAATCATAC
CTGACCTCCATAGCAGAAAGTCAAAAGCCTCCGACCGGAGGCTTTTGACTTGATCGGCACGTAAGAGGTT
CCAACTTTCACCATAATGAAATAAGATCACTACCGGGCGTATTTTTTGAGTTATCGAGATTTTCAGGAGC
TAAGGAAGCTAAAATGAGCCATATTCAACGGGAAACGTCTTGCTTGAAGCCGCGATTAAATTCCAACATG
GATGCTGATTTATATGGGTATAAATGGGCTCGCGATAATGTCGGGCAATCAGGTGCGACAATCTATCGAT
TGTATGGGAAGCCCGATGCGCCAGAGTTGTTTCTGAAACATGGCAAAGGTAGCGTTGCCAATGATGTTAC
AGATGAGATGGTCAGGCTAAACTGGCTGACGGAATTTATGCCTCTTCCGACCATCAAGCATTTTATCCGT
ACTCCTGATGATGCATGGTTACTCACCACTGCGATCCCAGGGAAAACAGCATTCCAGGTATTAGAAGAAT
ATCCTGATTCAGGTGAAAATATTGTTGATGCGCTGGCAGTGTTCCTGCGCCGGTTGCATTCGATTCCTGT
TTGTAATTGTCCTTTTAACGGCGATCGCGTATTTCGTCTCGCTCAGGCGCAATCACGAATGAATAACGGT
TTGGTTGGTGCGAGTGATTTTGATGACGAGCGTAATGGCTGGCCTGTTGAACAAGTCTGGAAAGAAATGC
ATAAACTCTTGCCATTCTCACCGGATTCAGTCGTCACTCATGGTGATTTCTCACTTGATAACCTTATTTT
TGACGAGGGGAAATTAATAGGTTGTATTGATGTTGGACGAGTCGGAATCGCAGACCGATACCAGGATCTT
GCCATCCTATGGAACTGCCTCGGTGAGTTTTCTCCTTCATTACAGAAACGGCTTTTTCAAAAATATGGTA
TTGATAATCCTGATATGAATAAATTGCAGTTTCACTTGATGCTCGATGAGTTTTTCTAATGAGGACCTAA
ATGTAATCACCTGGCTCACCTTCGGGTGGGCCTTTCTGCGTTGCTGGCGTTTTTCCATAGGCTCCGCCCC
CCTGACGAGCATCACAAAAATCGATGCTCAAGTCAGAGGTGGCGAAACCCGACAGGACTATAAAGATACC
AGGCGTTTCCCCCTGGAAGCTCCCTCGTGCGCTCTCCTGTTCCGACCCTGCCGCTTACCGGATACCTGTC
CGCCTTTCTCCCTTCGGGAAGCGTGGCGCTTTCTCATAGCTCACGCTGTAGGTATCTCAGTTCGGTGTAG
GTCGTTCGCTCCAAGCTGGGCTGTGTGCACGAACCCCCCGTTCAGCCCGACCGCTGCGCCTTATCCGGTA
ACTATCGTCTTGAGTCCAACCCGGTAAGACACGACTTATCGCCACTGGCAGCAGCCACTGGTAACAGGAT
TAGCAGAGCGAGGTATGTAGGCGGTGCTACAGAGTTCTTGAAGTGGTGGCCTAACTACGGCTACACTAGA
AGAACAGTATTTGGTATCTGCGCTCTGCTGAAGCCAGTTACCTCGGAAAAAGAGTTGGTAGCTCTTGATC
CGGCAAACAAACCACCGCTGGTAGCGGTGGTTTTTTTGTTTGCAAGCAGCAGATTACGCGCAGAAAAAAA
GGATCTCAAGAAGATCCTTTGATTTTCTACCGAAGAAAGGCCCA
