>Addgene plasmid #61051 | DR274-eGFP sgRNA | addgene partial sequence | sequence record 100826 | M13-F20 5'-TGTAAAACGACGGCCAGT-3'
GCTGATCGTGGACCGGAAGGTGAGCCAGTGAGTTGATTGCAGTCCAGTTACGCTGGAGTCTGAGGCTCGT
CCTGAATGATATGCGACCGCCGGAGGGTTGCGTTTGAGACGGGCGACAGATCCAGTCGCGCTGCTCTCGT
CGATCCAAGCTTTTTAAAAGCACCGACTCGGTGCCACTTTTTCAAGTTGATAACGGACTAGCCTTATTTT
AACTTGCTATTTCTAGCTCTAAAACTAGGTGGCATCGCCCTCGCCTATAGTGAGTCGTATTAGCTAGCGG
TGCGAGCGGATCGAGCAGTGTCGATCACTACTGGACCGCGAGCTGTGCTGCGACCCGTGATCTTACGGCA
TTATACGTATGATCGGTCCACGATCAGCTAGATTATCTAGTCAGCTTGATGTCATAGCTGTTTCCTGAGG
CTCAATACTGACCATTTAAATCATACCTGACCTCCATAGCAGAAAGTCAAAAGCCTCCGACCGGAGGCTT
TTGACTTGATCGGCACGTAAGAGGTTCCAACTTTCACCATAATGAAATAAGATCACTACCGGGCGTATTT
TTTGAGTTATCGAGATTTTCAGGAGCTAAGGAAGCTAAAATGAGCCATATTCAACGGGAAACGTCTTGCT
TGAAGCCGCGATTAAATTCCAACATGGATGCTGATTTATATGGGTATAAATGGGCTCGCGATAATGTCGG
GCAATCAGGTGCGACAATCTATCGATTGTATGGGAAGCCCGATGCGCCAGAGTTGTTTCTGAAACATGGC
AAAGGTAGCGTTGCCAATGATGTTACAGATGAGATGGTCAGGCTAAACTGGCTGACGGAATTTATGCCTC
TTCCGACCATCAAGCATT
