>Addgene plasmid #61051 | DR274-eGFP sgRNA | addgene partial sequence | sequence record 100842 | Kan-R 5'-ATCGCGAGCCCATTTATACC-3'
AGCAAGACGTTTCCCGTTGAATATGGCTCATTTTAGCTTCCTTAGCTCCTGAAAATCTCGATAACTCAAA
AAATACGCCCGGTAGTGATCTTATTTCATTATGGTGAAAGTTGGAACCTCTTACGTGCCGATCAAGTCAA
AAGCCTCCGGTCGGAGGCTTTTGACTTTCTGCTATGGAGGTCAGGTATGATTTAAATGGTCAGTATTGAG
CCTCAGGAAACAGCTATGACATCAAGCTGACTAGATAATCTAGCTGATCGTGGACCGATCATACGTATAA
TGCCGTAAGATCACGGGTCGCAGCACAGCTCGCGGTCCAGTAGTGATCGACACTGCTCGATCCGCTCGCA
CCGCTAGCTAATACGACTCACTATAGGCGAGGGCGATGCCACCTAGTTTTAGAGCTAGAAATAGCAAGTT
AAAATAAGGCTAGTCCGTTATCAACTTGAAAAAGTGGCACCGAGTCGGTGCTTTTAAAAAGCTTGGATCG
ACGAGAGCAGCGCGACTGGATCTGTCGCCCGTCTCAAACGCAACCCTCCGGCGGTCGCATATCATTCAGG
ACGAGCCTCAGACTCCAGCGTAACTGGACTGCAATCAACTCACTGGCTCACCTTCCGGTCCACGATCAGC
TAGAATCAAGCTGACTAGATAAACTGGCCGTCGTT
